Addgene plasmid #89538: pLenti-PRSX8 eArchT3.0-EYFP
Purpose: Expresses eArchT 3.0-eYFP in Phox2 (including catecholamine) neurons
Depositing lab: Ruth Stornetta. Depositing organization: University of Virginia. Publication: State-dependent control of breathing by the retrotrapezoid nucleus. Burke PG, Kanbar R, Basting TM, Hodges WM, Viar KE, Stornetta RL, Guyenet PG. J Physiol. 2015 Jul 1;593(13):2909-26. doi: 10.1113/JP270053. Epub 2015 May 22. PubMed 25820491.
Backbone
  Vector backbone: pLenti
  Backbone size w/o insert (bp): 9700
  Modifications to backbone: insertion of PRSX8 promoter
  Vector type: Mammalian Expression, Lentiviral
Growth in bacteria
  Bacterial resistance: Ampicillin, 100 μg/mL
  Growth temperature: 37°C
  Growth strain: NEB Stable
  Copy number: Unknown
Gene/Insert
  Gene/Insert name: eArchT 3.0 (alt name: Archaerhodopsin)
  Species: Synthetic
  Promoter: PRSx8
  Tag / fusion protein: EYFP (C terminal on insert)
  Cloning method: Restriction Enzyme; 5′ cloning site PacI (not destroyed); 3′ cloning site BsrGI (not destroyed)
  Sequencing primers: 5′ ACG CGT ATA AGC TTC CGC TAG ACA
Resource information
  A portion of this plasmid was derived from a plasmid made by: Based on pLenti-CaMKIIa-eArchT 3.0-EYFP from Karl Deisseroth
Terms and licenses: Academic/Nonprofit Terms; Industry Terms: Not Available to Industry
How to cite: pLenti-PRSX8 eArchT3.0-EYFP was a gift from Ruth Stornetta (Addgene plasmid # 89538 ; http://n2t.net/addgene:89538 ; RRID:Addgene_89538)
