[The description below was written by a language model from this plasmid's Addgene catalogue record, the feature table of its GenBank file and pLannotate feature annotations shown in this document.]
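Description:
pLenti-PRSX8 eArchT3.0-EYFP is an HIV-1-based lentiviral transfer plasmid of 9,769 bp for optogenetic silencing of Phox2-expressing neurons, including catecholaminergic cells. It was derived from a pLenti-CaMKIIa-eArchT 3.0-EYFP vector by replacing the promoter with PRSx8. In bacteria it is maintained through a high-copy ColE1/pUC-type origin and selected with ampicillin (AmpR under the bla promoter). An f1 origin is also present. Outside the viral region, the backbone carries an SV40/EM7-driven bleomycin/Zeocin resistance cassette with an SV40 polyadenylation signal.

The viral genome is transcribed in packaging cells from a CMV enhancer/promoter fused to a truncated 5' LTR. This is followed by the Ψ packaging signal with a gag fragment, the Rev response element for Rev-dependent nuclear export, and the cPPT/CTS. The internal expression cassette begins with the short PRSx8 promoter, which restricts expression to Phox2 neurons according to the record. It drives ArchT, an archaerhodopsin-type light-driven proton pump that the automated annotation matches to a Halorubrum homologue. The opsin is followed by a membrane trafficking signal (TS) derived from the Kir2.1 (KCNJ2) potassium channel, then C-terminal EYFP, and finally a short ER export motif. These additions define the "3.0" design and improve surface delivery of the opsin, while EYFP marks the transduced cells. A WPRE downstream enhances transcript expression, and the cassette ends in the 3' LTR and a bGH polyadenylation signal.

The deposited GenBank file and the sequencing-based annotation describe the same elements, with coordinates offset by about 115 bp. The associated work used the vector to study control of breathing by the retrotrapezoid nucleus.
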