LOCUS       pLenti-PRSx8-eAr 9769 bp DNA circular 03-MAR-2017
SOURCE
  ORGANISM
KEYWORDS
COMMENT     This file is created by Vector NTI http://www.invitrogen.com/
            VNTDATE|617807446| VNTDBDATE|617807446| LSOWNER| VNTNAME|FCK
            (1.3)-eArchT 3.0-EYFP-W| VNTAUTHORNAME|Charu Ramakrishnan|
            VNTOAUTHORNAME|Feng Zhang|
FEATURES             Location/Qualifiers
     LTR             5574..5754
                     /label="3' LTR"
     misc_feature    4451..5059
                     /label="WPRE"
     LTR             835..1015
                     /label="5'LTR"
     misc_binding    1691..1895
                     /label="RRE"
     enhancer        3636..3695
                     /label="TS"
     enhancer        4410..4430
                     /label="ER export"
     misc_feature    3696..4409
                     /label="EYFP"
     misc_feature    2883..3626
                     /label="Arch-T"
     misc_feature    2598..2867
                     /label="PRSx8"
     -10_signal      2656..2858
                     /label="Seq. #1"
     -10_signal      1771..2791
                     /label="Seq. #2"
     -10_signal      4436..5410
                     /label="Seq. #3"
     misc_binding    5755..5760
                     /label="ApaI"
     misc_binding    4437..4442
                     /label="EcoRI"
     misc_binding    5183..5188
                     /label="KpnI"
     misc_binding    4402..4407
                     /label="BsrGI"
     misc_binding    2856..2861
                     /label="XbaI"
     misc_binding    15..20
                     /label="BglII"
     misc_binding    854..859
                     /label="BglII"
     misc_binding    5219..5224
                     /label="BglII"
     misc_binding    5593..5598
                     /label="BglII"
     misc_binding    5065..5070
                     /label="XhoI"
     misc_binding    2862..2867
                     /label="AgeI"
ORIGIN
        1 gtcgacggat cgggagatct cccgatcccc tatggtgcac tctcagtaca atctgctctg
       61 atgccgcata gttaagccag tatctgctcc ctgcttgtgt gttggaggtc gctgagtagt
      121 gcgcgagcaa aatttaagct acaacaaggc aaggcttgac cgacaattgc atgaagaatc
      181 tgcttagggt taggcgtttt gcgctgcttc gcgatgtacg ggccagatat acgcgttgac
      241 attgattatt gactagttat taatagtaat caattacggg gtcattagtt catagcccat
      301 atatggagtt ccgcgttaca taacttacgg taaatggccc gcctggctga ccgcccaacg
      361 acccccgccc attgacgtca ataatgacgt atgttcccat agtaacgcca atagggactt
      421 tccattgacg tcaatgggtg gagtatttac ggtaaactgc ccacttggca gtacatcaag
      481 tgtatcatat gccaagtacg ccccctattg acgtcaatga cggtaaatgg cccgcctggc
      541 attatgccca gtacatgacc ttatgggact ttcctacttg gcagtacatc tacgtattag
      601 tcatcgctat taccatggtg atgcggtttt ggcagtacat caatgggcgt ggatagcggt
      661 ttgactcacg gggatttcca agtctccacc ccattgacgt caatgggagt ttgttttggc
      721 accaaaatca acgggacttt ccaaaatgtc gtaacaactc cgccccattg acgcaaatgg
      781 gcggtaggcg tgtacggtgg gaggtctata taagcagcgc gttttgcctg tactgggtct
      841 ctctggttag accagatctg agcctgggag ctctctggct aactagggaa cccactgctt
      901 aagcctcaat aaagcttgcc ttgagtgctt caagtagtgt gtgcccgtct gttgtgtgac
      961 tctggtaact agagatccct cagacccttt tagtcagtgt ggaaaatctc tagcagtggc
     1021 gcccgaacag ggacttgaaa gcgaaaggga aaccagagga gctctctcga cgcaggactc
     1081 ggcttgctga agcgcgcacg gcaagaggcg aggggcggcg actggtgagt acgccaaaaa
     1141 ttttgactag cggaggctag aaggagagag atgggtgcga gagcgtcagt attaagcggg
     1201 ggagaattag atcgcgatgg gaaaaaattc ggttaaggcc agggggaaag aaaaaatata
     1261 aattaaaaca tatagtatgg gcaagcaggg agctagaacg attcgcagtt aatcctggcc
     1321 tgttagaaac atcagaaggc tgtagacaaa tactgggaca gctacaacca tcccttcaga
     1381 caggatcaga agaacttaga tcattatata atacagtagc aaccctctat tgtgtgcatc
     1441 aaaggataga gataaaagac accaaggaag ctttagacaa gatagaggaa gagcaaaaca
     1501 aaagtaagac caccgcacag caagcggccg ctgatcttca gacctggagg aggagatatg
     1561 agggacaatt ggagaagtga attatataaa tataaagtag taaaaattga accattagga
     1621 gtagcaccca ccaaggcaaa gagaagagtg gtgcagagag aaaaaagagc agtgggaata
     1681 ggagctttgt tccttgggtt cttgggagca gcaggaagca ctatgggcgc agcgtcaatg
     1741 acgctgacgg tacaggccag acaattattg tctggtatag tgcagcagca gaacaatttg
     1801 ctgagggcta ttgaggcgca acagcatctg ttgcaactca cagtctgggg catcaagcag
     1861 ctccaggcaa gaatcctggc tgtggaaaga tacctaaagg atcaacagct cctggggatt
     1921 tggggttgct ctggaaaact catttgcacc actgctgtgc cttggaatgc tagttggagt
     1981 aataaatctc tggaacagat ttggaatcac acgacctgga tggagtggga cagagaaatt
     2041 aacaattaca caagcttaat acactcctta attgaagaat cgcaaaacca gcaagaaaag
     2101 aatgaacaag aattattgga attagataaa tgggcaagtt tgtggaattg gtttaacata
     2161 acaaattggc tgtggtatat aaaattattc ataatgatag taggaggctt ggtaggttta
     2221 agaatagttt ttgctgtact ttctatagtg aatagagtta ggcagggata ttcaccatta
     2281 tcgtttcaga cccacctccc aaccccgagg ggacccgaca ggcccgaagg aatagaagaa
     2341 gaaggtggag agagagacag agacagatcc attcgattag tgaacggatc ggcactgcgt
     2401 gcgccaattc tgcagacaaa tggcagtatt catccacaat tttaaaagaa aaggggggat
     2461 tggggggtac agtgcagggg aaagaatagt agacataata gcaacagaca tacaaactaa
     2521 agaattacaa aaacaaatta caaaaattca aaattttcgg gtttattaca gggacagcag
     2581 agatccagtt tggttaataa ttaaaaacgc gtataagctt ccgctagaca aatgtgatta
     2641 cccccgctag acaaatgtga ttacccgcgc tagacaaatg tgattacccc gctagacaaa
     2701 tgtgattacc ccccgctaga caaatgtgat tacccccgct agacaaatgt gattacccgc
     2761 gctagacaaa tgtgattacc ccgctagaca aatgtgatta cccccgacca gggcataaat
     2821 ggccaggtgg gaccagagag ctcaccccag ccgactctag aaccggtggg ggatccgcca
     2881 ccatggaccc aattgcactg caggcggggt atgacctcct cggtgacggg aggcccgaga
     2941 cactctggct gggcatcggg acgcttctca tgctcatcgg aacgttttac ttcatcgtca
     3001 aaggatgggg tgtaacagac aaggaagcgc gcgagtacta ctcgatcact attcttgtgc
     3061 cgggcatcgc ctcagcggcg tatttgagca tgttctttgg catcgggctg accgaagtga
     3121 cggtagcggg agaggtcttg gatatctact atgcgcgcta cgcagactgg ctgtttacaa
     3181 ctccgctcct tttgcttgat cttgctctgt tggcaaaagt agatagggtg tcgattggga
     3241 cgctggtggg agtagatgcc cttatgattg tcacgggatt gattggggca ttgtcgcaca
     3301 cgcctctcgc ccgatattcg tggtggttgt tttccaccat ctgcatgatc gtggtcctct
     3361 acttcttggc gacgagcctt cgggctgcgg cgaaggagag aggacccgag gtcgcgtcca
     3421 cattcaacac cttgactgcc ctggtgctgg tgctctggac cgcgtatccc atcttgtgga
     3481 ttatcggaac tgaaggtgcc ggggtcgtcg gtctgggaat cgaaacactc ctcttcatgg
     3541 tgttggacgt aacagccaag gtcggatttg gtttcatctt gctgcggtca agagcaattc
     3601 ttggggatac ggaagccccg gagcctgcgg ccgccaagag caggatcacc agcgagggcg
     3661 agtacatccc cctggaccag atcgacatca acgtggtgag caagggcgag gagctgttca
     3721 ccggggtggt gcccatcctg gtcgagctgg acggcgacgt aaacggccac aagttcagcg
     3781 tgtccggcga gggcgagggc gatgccacct acggcaagct gaccctgaag ttcatctgca
     3841 ccaccggcaa gctgcccgtg ccctggccca ccctcgtgac caccttcggc tacggcctgc
     3901 agtgcttcgc ccgctacccc gaccacatga agcagcacga cttcttcaag tccgccatgc
     3961 ccgaaggcta cgtccaggag cgcaccatct tcttcaagga cgacggcaac tacaagaccc
     4021 gcgccgaggt gaagttcgag ggcgacaccc tggtgaaccg catcgagctg aagggcatcg
     4081 acttcaagga ggacggcaac atcctggggc acaagctgga gtacaactac aacagccaca
     4141 acgtctatat catggccgac aagcagaaga acggcatcaa ggtgaacttc aagatccgcc
     4201 acaacatcga ggacggcagc gtgcagctcg ccgaccacta ccagcagaac acccccatcg
     4261 gcgacggccc cgtgctgctg cccgacaacc actacctgag ctaccagtcc gccctgagca
     4321 aagaccccaa cgagaagcgc gatcacatgg tcctgctgga gttcgtgacc gccgccggga
     4381 tcactctcgg catggacgag ctgtacaagt tctgctacga gaacgaggtg taatgagaat
     4441 tcgatatcaa gcttatcgat aatcaacctc tggattacaa aatttgtgaa agattgactg
     4501 gtattcttaa ctatgttgct ccttttacgc tatgtggata cgctgcttta atgcctttgt
     4561 atcatgctat tgcttcccgt atggctttca ttttctcctc cttgtataaa tcctggttgc
     4621 tgtctcttta tgaggagttg tggcccgttg tcaggcaacg tggcgtggtg tgcactgtgt
     4681 ttgctgacgc aacccccact ggttggggca ttgccaccac ctgtcagctc ctttccggga
     4741 ctttcgcttt ccccctccct attgccacgg cggaactcat cgccgcctgc cttgcccgct
     4801 gctggacagg ggctcggctg ttgggcactg acaattccgt ggtgttgtcg gggaaatcat
     4861 cgtcctttcc ttggctgctc gcctgtgttg ccacctggat tctgcgcggg acgtccttct
     4921 gctacgtccc ttcggccctc aatccagcgg accttccttc ccgcggcctg ctgccggctc
     4981 tgcggcctct tccgcgtctt cgccttcgcc ctcagacgag tcggatctcc ctttgggccg
     5041 cctccccgca tcgataccgt cgacctcgag acctagaaaa acatggagca atcacaagta
     5101 gcaatacagc agctaccaat gctgattgtg cctggctaga agcacaagag gaggaggagg
     5161 tgggttttcc agtcacacct caggtacctt taagaccaat gacttacaag gcagctgtag
     5221 atcttagcca ctttttaaaa gaaaaggggg gactggaagg gctaattcac tcccaacgaa
     5281 gacaagatat ccttgatctg tggatctacc acacacaagg ctacttccct gattggcaga
     5341 actacacacc agggccaggg atcagatatc cactgacctt tggatggtgc tacaagctag
     5401 taccagttga gcaagagaag gtagaagaag ccaatgaagg agagaacacc cgcttgttac
     5461 accctgtgag cctgcatggg atggatgacc cggagagaga agtattagag tggaggtttg
     5521 acagccgcct agcatttcat cacatggccc gagagctgca tccggactgt actgggtctc
     5581 tctggttaga ccagatctga gcctgggagc tctctggcta actagggaac ccactgctta
     5641 agcctcaata aagcttgcct tgagtgcttc aagtagtgtg tgcccgtctg ttgtgtgact
     5701 ctggtaacta gagatccctc agaccctttt agtcagtgtg gaaaatctct agcagggccc
     5761 gtttaaaccc gctgatcagc ctcgactgtg ccttctagtt gccagccatc tgttgtttgc
     5821 ccctcccccg tgccttcctt gaccctggaa ggtgccactc ccactgtcct ttcctaataa
     5881 aatgaggaaa ttgcatcgca ttgtctgagt aggtgtcatt ctattctggg gggtggggtg
     5941 gggcaggaca gcaaggggga ggattgggaa gacaatagca ggcatgctgg ggatgcggtg
     6001 ggctctatgg cttctgaggc ggaaagaacc agctggggct ctagggggta tccccnnnnn
     6061 nnnnnnnnnn nnnnnnnnnn nnnnnnnnnn nnnnnnnnnn nnnnnnnnnn nnnnnnnnnn
     6121 nnnnnnnnnn nnnnnnnnnn nnnnnnnnnn nnnnnnnnnn nnnnnnnnnn nnnnnnnnnc
     6181 nnnnnnnnnn nnnnnnnnnn nnnnnnnnnn nnnnnnnnnn nnnnnnnnnn nnnnnnnnnn
     6241 nnnnnnnnnn nnnnnnnnnn nnnnnnnnnn nannnnnnnn nnnnnnnnnn nnnnnnnnnn
     6301 nnnnnnnnnn nnnnnnnnnn ncctttgacg ttggagtcca cgttctttnn nnnnnnnnnn
     6361 nnnnnnnnnn nnnnnnnnnn nnnnnaccct atctcggtct attcttttga tttataaggg
     6421 attttgccga tttcggccta ttggttaaaa aatgagctga tttaacaaaa atttaacgcg
     6481 aattaattct gtggaatgtg tgtcagttag ggtgtggaaa gtccccaggc tccccagcag
     6541 gcagaagtat gcaaagcatg catctcaatt agtcagcaac caggtgtgga aagtccccag
     6601 gctccccagc aggcagaagt atgcaaagca tgcatctcaa ttagtcagca accatagtcc
     6661 cgcccctaac tccgcccatc ccgcccctaa ctccgcccag ttccgcccat tctccgcccc
     6721 atggctgact aatttttttt atttatgcag aggccgaggc cgcctctgcc tctgagctat
     6781 tccagaagta gtgaggaggc ttttttggag gcctaggctt ttgcaaaaag ctcccgggag
     6841 cttgtatatc cattttcgga tctgatcagc acgtgttgac aattaatcat cggcatagta
     6901 tatcggcata gtataatacg acaaggtgag gaactaaacc atggccaagt tgaccagtgc
     6961 cgttccggtg ctcaccgcgc gcgacgtcgc cggagcggtc gagttctgga ccgaccggct
     7021 cgggttctcc cgggacttcg tggaggacga cttcgccggt gtggtccggg acgacgtgac
     7081 cctgttcatc agcgcggtcc aggaccaggt ggtgccggac aacaccctgg cctgggtgtg
     7141 ggtgcgcggc ctggacgagc tgtacgccga gtggtcggag gtcgtgtcca cgaacttccg
     7201 ggacgcctcc gggccggcca tgaccgagat cggcgagcag ccgtgggggc gggagttcgc
     7261 cctgcgcgac ccggccggca actgcgtgca cttcgtggcc gaggagcagg actgacacgt
     7321 gctacgagat ttcgattcca ccgccgcctt ctatgaaagg ttgggcttcg gaatcgtttt
     7381 ccgggacgcc ggctggatga tcctccagcg cggggatctc atgctggagt tcttcgccca
     7441 ccccaacttg tttattgcag cttataatgg ttacaaataa agcaatagca tcacaaattt
     7501 cacaaataaa gcattttttt cactgcattc tagttgtggt ttgtccaaac tcatcaatgt
     7561 atcttatcat gtctgtatac cgtcgacctc tagctagagc ttggcgtaat catggtcata
     7621 gctgtttcct gtgtgaaatt gttatccgct cacaattcca cacaacatac gagccggaag
     7681 cataaagtgt aaagcctggg gtgcctaatg agtgagctaa ctcacattaa ttgcgttgcg
     7741 ctcactgccc gctttccagt cgggaaacct gtcgtgccag ctgcattaat gaatcggcca
     7801 acgcgcgggg agaggcggtt tgcgtattgg gcgctcttcc gcttcctcgc tcactgactc
     7861 gctgcgctcg gtcgttcggc tgcggcgagc ggtatcagct cactcaaagg cggtaatacg
     7921 gttatccaca gaatcagggg ataacgcagg aaagaacatg tgagcaaaag gccagcaaaa
     7981 ggccaggaac cgtaaaaagg ccgcgttgct ggcgtttttc cataggctcc gcccccctga
     8041 cgagcatcac aaaaatcgac gctcaagtca gaggtggcga aacccgacag gactataaag
     8101 ataccaggcg tttccccctg gaagctccct cgtgcgctct cctgttccga ccctgccgct
     8161 taccggatac ctgtccgcct ttctcccttc gggaagcgtg gcgctttctc atagctcacg
     8221 ctgtaggtat ctcagttcgg tgtaggtcgt tcgctccaag ctgggctgtg tgcacgaacc
     8281 ccccgttcag cccgaccgct gcgccttatc cggtaactat cgtcttgagt ccaacccggt
     8341 aagacacgac ttatcgccac tggcagcagc cactggtaac aggattagca gagcgaggta
     8401 tgtaggcggt gctacagagt tcttgaagtg gtggcctaac tacggctaca ctagaagaac
     8461 agtatttggt atctgcgctc tgctgaagcc agttaccttc ggaaaaagag ttggtagctc
     8521 ttgatccggc aaacaaacca ccgctggtag cggtggtttt tttgtttgca agcagcagat
     8581 tacgcgcaga aaaaaaggat ctcaagaaga tcctttgatc ttttctacgg ggtctgacgc
     8641 tcagtggaac gaaaactcac gttaagggat tttggtcatg agattatcaa aaaggatctt
     8701 cacctagatc cttttaaatt aaaaatgaag ttttaaatca atctaaagta tatatgagta
     8761 aacttggtct gacagttacc aatgcttaat cagtgaggca cctatctcag cgatctgtct
     8821 atttcgttca tccatagttg cctgactccc cgtcgtgtag ataactacga tacgggaggg
     8881 cttaccatct ggccccagtg ctgcaatgat accgcgagac ccacgctcac cggctccaga
     8941 tttatcagca ataaaccagc cagccggaag ggccgagcgc agaagtggtc ctgcaacttt
     9001 atccgcctcc atccagtcta ttaattgttg ccgggaagct agagtaagta gttcgccagt
     9061 taatagtttg cgcaacgttg ttgccattgc tacaggcatc gtggtgtcac gctcgtcgtt
     9121 tggtatggct tcattcagct ccggttccca acgatcaagg cgagttacat gatcccccat
     9181 gttgtgcaaa aaagcggtta gctccttcgg tcctccgatc gttgtcagaa gtaagttggc
     9241 cgcagtgtta tcactcatgg ttatggcagc actgcataat tctcttactg tcatgccatc
     9301 cgtaagatgc ttttctgtga ctggtgagta ctcaaccaag tcattctgag aatagtgtat
     9361 gcggcgaccg agttgctctt gcccggcgtc aatacgggat aataccgcgc cacatagcag
     9421 aactttaaaa gtgctcatca ttggaaaacg ttcttcgggg cgaaaactct caaggatctt
     9481 accgctgttg agatccagtt cgatgtaacc cactcgtgca cccaactgat cttcagcatc
     9541 ttttactttc accagcgttt ctgggtgagc aaaaacagga aggcaaaatg ccgcaaaaaa
     9601 gggaataagg gcgacacgga aatgttgaat actcatactc ttcctttttc aatattattg
     9661 aagcatttat cagggttatt gtctcatgag cggatacata tttgaatgta tttagaaaaa
     9721 taaacaaata ggggttccgc gcacatttcc ccgaaaagtg ccacctgac
//
