Features (pLannotate 1.2.2; 32 found; start..end, strand, type, name):
    123..502     +  enhancer       CMV enhancer: human cytomegalovirus immediate early enhancer
    503..702     +  promoter       CMV promoter: human cytomegalovirus (CMV) immediate early promoter
    720..900     +  LTR            5' LTR (truncated): truncated 5' long terminal repeat (LTR) from HIV-1
    947..1072    +  misc_feature   HIV-1 Ψ: packaging signal of human immunodeficiency virus type 1
   1056..1419    +  CDS            HIV-1 gag (fragment): gag protein from human immunodeficiency virus 1; gag
   1565..1798    +  misc_feature   RRE: The Rev response element (RRE) of HIV-1 allows for Rev-dependent mRNA export from the nucleus to the cytoplasm.
   2175..2275    +  CDS            Rev (fragment): human immunodeficiency virus 1 (HIV-1) Rev protein; rev; enhances nuclear export of unspliced and incompletely spliced viral mRNAs
   2325..2442    +  misc_feature   cPPT/CTS: central polypurine tract and central termination sequence of HIV-1
   2732..2757    -  misc_feature   MCS (fragment): pUC18/19 multiple cloning site
   2768..3517    +  CDS            aop3: BACR3_HALSD - Experimental evidence at protein level: Swiss-Prot protein existence level 1. Light-driven proton pump. From Halorubrum sodomense.
   3521..3580    +  CDS            KCNJ2 (fragment): KCNJ2_HUMAN - Also known as IRK1. Experimental evidence at protein level: Swiss-Prot protein existence level 1. Probably participates in establishing action potential waveform and excitability of neuronal and muscle tissues. Inward rectifier potassium channels are characterized by a greater tendency to allow potassium to flow into the cell rather than out of it. Their voltage dependence is regulated by the concentration of extracellular potassium; as external potassium is raised, the voltage range of the channel opening shifts to more positive voltages. The inward rectification is mainly due t
   3579..4295    +  CDS            EYFP: enhanced YFP mammalian codon-optimized
   4322..4346    +  misc_feature   MCS (fragment): pBluescript multiple cloning site
   4346..4934    +  misc_feature   WPRE: woodchuck hepatitis virus posttranscriptional regulatory element
   4871..5452    +  CDS            nef (fragment): NEF_HV1H2 - Experimental evidence at protein level: Swiss-Prot protein existence level 1. Extracellular Nef protein targets CD4(+) T-lymphocytes for apoptosis by interacting with CXCR4 surface receptors. From Human immunodeficiency virus type 1 group M subtype B (isolate HXB2) (HIV-1).
   5459..5639    +  LTR            5' LTR (truncated): truncated 5' long terminal repeat (LTR) from HIV-1
   5671..5895    +  polyA_signal   bGH poly(A) signal: bovine growth hormone polyadenylation signal
   5899..5920    +  promoter       SV40 promoter (fragment): SV40 enhancer and early promoter
   5941..6369    +  rep_origin     f1 ori (sequence partly withheld): f1 bacteriophage origin of replication; arrow indicates direction of (+) strand synthesis
   6383..6712    +  promoter       SV40 promoter: SV40 enhancer and early promoter
   6760..6807    +  promoter       EM7 promoter: synthetic bacterial promoter&nbsp
   6826..7200    +  CDS            BleoR: antibiotic-binding protein; Sh ble from Streptoalloteichus hindustanus; confers resistance to bleomycin, phleomycin, and Zeocin™
   7210..7335    +  CDS            ble (fragment): BLE_KLEPN - Experimental evidence at protein level: Swiss-Prot protein existence level 1. Binding protein with a strong affinity to the bleomycin family of antibiotics. Binds to CL990; an antimitotic-antibiotic compound. From Klebsiella pneumoniae.
   7330..7451    +  polyA_signal   SV40 poly(A) signal: SV40 polyadenylation signal
   7524..7540    -  protein_bind   lac operator: The lac repressor binds to the lac operator to inhibit transcription in E. coli. This inhibition can be relieved by adding lactose or isopropyl-β-D-thiogalactopyranoside (IPTG). lac repressor encoded by lacI
   7548..7578    -  promoter       lac promoter: promoter for the E. coli lac operon
   7593..7614    -  protein_bind   CAP binding site: CAP binding activates transcription in the presence of cAMP. E. coli catabolite activator protein
   7627..7719    -  CDS            lacI (fragment): lac repressor; lacI; The lac repressor binds to the lac operator to inhibit transcription in E. coli. This inhibition can be relieved by adding lactose or isopropyl-β-D-thiogalactopyranoside (IPTG).
   7902..8490    -  rep_origin     ori: high-copy-number ColE1/pMB1/pBR322/pUC origin of replication
   8661..9521    -  CDS            AmpR: β-lactamase; bla; confers resistance to ampicillin, carbenicillin, and related antibiotics
   9522..9626    -  promoter       AmpR promoter: bla
   9685..9737    -  misc_feature   bom (fragment): basis of mobility region from pBR322
>Addgene plasmid #89538 | pLenti-PRSX8 eArchT3.0-EYFP | addgene full sequence | sequence record 182950 | Addgene NGS Result
GTAGTGCGCGAGCAAAATTTAAGCTACAACAAGGCAAGGCTTGACCGACAATTGCATGAAGAATCTGCTT
AGGGTTAGGCGTTTTGCGCTGCTTCGCGATGTACGGGCCAGATATACGCGTTGACATTGATTATTGACTA
GTTATTAATAGTAATCAATTACGGGGTCATTAGTTCATAGCCCATATATGGAGTTCCGCGTTACATAACT
TACGGTAAATGGCCCGCCTGGCTGACCGCCCAACGACCCCCGCCCATTGACGTCAATAATGACGTATGTT
CCCATAGTAACGCCAATAGGGACTTTCCATTGACGTCAATGGGTGGAGTATTTACGGTAAACTGCCCACT
TGGCAGTACATCAAGTGTATCATATGCCAAGTACGCCCCCTATTGACGTCAATGACGGTAAATGGCCCGC
CTGGCATTATGCCCAGTACATGACCTTATGGGACTTTCCTACTTGGCAGTACATCTACGTATTAGTCATC
GCTATTACCATGGTGATGCGGTTTTGGCAGTACATCAATGGGCGTGGATAGCGGTTTGACTCACGGGGAT
TTCCAAGTCTCCACCCCATTGACGTCAATGGGAGTTTGTTTTGGCACCAAAATCAACGGGACTTTCCAAA
ATGTCGTAACAACTCCGCCCCATTGACGCAAATGGGCGGTAGGCGTGTACGGTGGGAGGTCTATATAAGC
AGCGCGTTTTGCCTGTACTGGGTCTCTCTGGTTAGACCAGATCTGAGCCTGGGAGCTCTCTGGCTAACTA
GGGAACCCACTGCTTAAGCCTCAATAAAGCTTGCCTTGAGTGCTTCAAGTAGTGTGTGCCCGTCTGTTGT
GTGACTCTGGTAACTAGAGATCCCTCAGACCCTTTTAGTCAGTGTGGAAAATCTCTAGCAGTGGCGCCCG
AACAGGGACTTGAAAGCGAAAGGGAAACCAGAGGAGCTCTCTCGACGCAGGACTCGGCTTGCTGAAGCGC
GCACGGCAAGAGGCGAGGGGCGGCGACTGGTGAGTACGCCAAAAATTTTGACTAGCGGAGGCTAGAAGGA
GAGAGATGGGTGCGAGAGCGTCAGTATTAAGCGGGGGAGAATTAGATCGCGATGGGAAAAAATTCGGTTA
AGGCCAGGGGGAAAGAAAAAATATAAATTAAAACATATAGTATGGGCAAGCAGGGAGCTAGAACGATTCG
CAGTTAATCCTGGCCTGTTAGAAACATCAGAAGGCTGTAGACAAATACTGGGACAGCTACAACCATCCCT
TCAGACAGGATCAGAAGAACTTAGATCATTATATAATACAGTAGCAACCCTCTATTGTGTGCATCAAAGG
ATAGAGATAAAAGACACCAAGGAAGCTTTAGACAAGATAGAGGAAGAGCAAAACAAAAGTAAGACCACCG
CACAGCAAGCGGCCGCTGATCTTCAGACCTGGAGGAGGAGATATGAGGGACAATTGGAGAAGTGAATTAT
ATAAATATAAAGTAGTAAAAATTGAACCATTAGGAGTAGCACCCACCAAGGCAAAGAGAAGAGTGGTGCA
GAGAGAAAAAAGAGCAGTGGGAATAGGAGCTTTGTTCCTTGGGTTCTTGGGAGCAGCAGGAAGCACTATG
GGCGCAGCGTCAATGACGCTGACGGTACAGGCCAGACAATTATTGTCTGGTATAGTGCAGCAGCAGAACA
ATTTGCTGAGGGCTATTGAGGCGCAACAGCATCTGTTGCAACTCACAGTCTGGGGCATCAAGCAGCTCCA
GGCAAGAATCCTGGCTGTGGAAAGATACCTAAAGGATCAACAGCTCCTGGGGATTTGGGGTTGCTCTGGA
AAACTCATTTGCACCACTGCTGTGCCTTGGAATGCTAGTTGGAGTAATAAATCTCTGGAACAGATTTGGA
ATCACACGACCTGGATGGAGTGGGACAGAGAAATTAACAATTACACAAGCTTAATACACTCCTTAATTGA
AGAATCGCAAAACCAGCAAGAAAAGAATGAACAAGAATTATTGGAATTAGATAAATGGGCAAGTTTGTGG
AATTGGTTTAACATAACAAATTGGCTGTGGTATATAAAATTATTCATAATGATAGTAGGAGGCTTGGTAG
GTTTAAGAATAGTTTTTGCTGTACTTTCTATAGTGAATAGAGTTAGGCAGGGATATTCACCATTATCGTT
TCAGACCCACCTCCCAACCCCGAGGGGACCCGACAGGCCCGAAGGAATAGAAGAAGAAGGTGGAGAGAGA
GACAGAGACAGATCCATTCGATTAGTGAACGGATCGGCACTGCGTGCGCCAATTCTGCAGACAAATGGCA
GTATTCATCCACAATTTTAAAAGAAAAGGGGGGATTGGGGGGTACAGTGCAGGGGAAAGAATAGTAGACA
TAATAGCAACAGACATACAAACTAAAGAATTACAAAAACAAATTACAAAAATTCAAAATTTTCGGGTTTA
TTACAGGGACAGCAGAGATCCAGTTTGGTTAATTAAACGCGTATAAGCTTCCGCTAGACAAATGTGATTA
CCCCCGCTAGACAAATGTGATTACCCGCGCTAGACAAATGTGATTACCCCGCTAGACAAATGTGATTACC
CCCCGCTAGACAAATGTGATTACCCCCGCTAGACAAATGTGATTACCCGCGCTAGACAAATGTGATTACC
CCGCTAGACAAATGTGATTACCCCCGACCAGGGCATAAATGGCCAGGTGGGACCAGAGAGCTCACCCCAG
CCGACTCTAGAGGATCCCCGGGTACCGGTAGGCCACCATGGACCCAATTGCACTGCAGGCGGGGTATGAC
CTCCTCGGTGACGGGAGGCCCGAGACACTCTGGCTGGGCATCGGGACGCTTCTCATGCTCATCGGAACGT
TTTACTTCATCGTCAAAGGATGGGGTGTAACAGACAAGGAAGCGCGCGAGTACTACTCGATCACTATTCT
TGTGCCGGGCATCGCCTCAGCGGCGTATTTGAGCATGTTCTTTGGCATCGGGCTGACCGAAGTGACGGTA
GCGGGAGAGGTCTTGGATATCTACTATGCGCGCTACGCAGACTGGCTGTTTACAACTCCGCTCCTTTTGC
TTGATCTTGCTCTGTTGGCAAAAGTAGATAGGGTGTCGATTGGGACGCTGGTGGGAGTAGATGCCCTTAT
GATTGTCACGGGATTGATTGGGGCATTGTCGCACACGCCTCTCGCCCGATATTCGTGGTGGTTGTTTTCC
ACCATCTGCATGATCGTGGTCCTCTACTTCTTGGCGACGAGCCTTCGGGCTGCGGCGAAGGAGAGAGGAC
CCGAGGTCGCGTCCACATTCAACACCTTGACTGCCCTGGTGCTGGTGCTCTGGACCGCGTATCCCATCTT
GTGGATTATCGGAACTGAAGGTGCCGGGGTCGTCGGTCTGGGAATCGAAACACTCCTCTTCATGGTGTTG
GACGTAACAGCCAAGGTCGGATTTGGTTTCATCTTGCTGCGGTCAAGAGCAATTCTTGGGGATACGGAAG
CCCCGGAGCCTGCGGCCGCCAAGAGCAGGATCACCAGCGAGGGCGAGTACATCCCCCTGGACCAGATCGA
CATCAACGTGGTGAGCAAGGGCGAGGAGCTGTTCACCGGGGTGGTGCCCATCCTGGTCGAGCTGGACGGC
GACGTAAACGGCCACAAGTTCAGCGTGTCCGGCGAGGGCGAGGGCGATGCCACCTACGGCAAGCTGACCC
TGAAGTTCATCTGCACCACCGGCAAGCTGCCCGTGCCCTGGCCCACCCTCGTGACCACCTTCGGCTACGG
CCTGCAGTGCTTCGCCCGCTACCCCGACCACATGAAGCAGCACGACTTCTTCAAGTCCGCCATGCCCGAA
GGCTACGTCCAGGAGCGCACCATCTTCTTCAAGGACGACGGCAACTACAAGACCCGCGCCGAGGTGAAGT
TCGAGGGCGACACCCTGGTGAACCGCATCGAGCTGAAGGGCATCGACTTCAAGGAGGACGGCAACATCCT
GGGGCACAAGCTGGAGTACAACTACAACAGCCACAACGTCTATATCATGGCCGACAAGCAGAAGAACGGC
ATCAAGGTGAACTTCAAGATCCGCCACAACATCGAGGACGGCAGCGTGCAGCTCGCCGACCACTACCAGC
AGAACACCCCCATCGGCGACGGCCCCGTGCTGCTGCCCGACAACCACTACCTGAGCTACCAGTCCGCCCT
GAGCAAAGACCCCAACGAGAAGCGCGATCACATGGTCCTGCTGGAGTTCGTGACCGCCGCCGGGATCACT
CTCGGCATGGACGAGCTGTACAAGTTCTGCTACGAGAACGAGGTGTAATGAGAATTCGATATCAAGCTTA
TCGATAATCAACCTCTGGATTACAAAATTTGTGAAAGATTGACTGGTATTCTTAACTATGTTGCTCCTTT
TACGCTATGTGGATACGCTGCTTTAATGCCTTTGTATCATGCTATTGCTTCCCGTATGGCTTTCATTTTC
TCCTCCTTGTATAAATCCTGGTTGCTGTCTCTTTATGAGGAGTTGTGGCCCGTTGTCAGGCAACGTGGCG
TGGTGTGCACTGTGTTTGCTGACGCAACCCCCACTGGTTGGGGCATTGCCACCACCTGTCAGCTCCTTTC
CGGGACTTTCGCTTTCCCCCTCCCTATTGCCACGGCGGAACTCATCGCCGCCTGCCTTGCCCGCTGCTGG
ACAGGGGCTCGGCTGTTGGGCACTGACAATTCCGTGGTGTTGTCGGGGAAATCATCGTCCTTTCCTTGGC
TGCTCGCCTGTGTTGCCACCTGGATTCTGCGCGGGACGTCCTTCTGCTACGTCCCTTCGGCCCTCAATCC
AGCGGACCTTCCTTCCCGCGGCCTGCTGCCGGCTCTGCGGCCTCTTCCGCGTCTTCGCCTTCGCCCTCAG
ACGAGTCGGATCTCCCTTTGGGCCGCCTCCCCGCATCGATACCGTCGACCTCGAGACCTAGAAAAACATG
GAGCAATCACAAGTAGCAATACAGCAGCTACCAATGCTGATTGTGCCTGGCTAGAAGCACAAGAGGAGGA
GGAGGTGGGTTTTCCAGTCACACCTCAGGTACCTTTAAGACCAATGACTTACAAGGCAGCTGTAGATCTT
AGCCACTTTTTAAAAGAAAAGGGGGGACTGGAAGGGCTAATTCACTCCCAACGAAGACAAGATATCCTTG
ATCTGTGGATCTACCACACACAAGGCTACTTCCCTGATTGGCAGAACTACACACCAGGGCCAGGGATCAG
ATATCCACTGACCTTTGGATGGTGCTACAAGCTAGTACCAGTTGAGCAAGAGAAGGTAGAAGAAGCCAAT
GAAGGAGAGAACACCCGCTTGTTACACCCTGTGAGCCTGCATGGGATGGATGACCCGGAGAGAGAAGTAT
TAGAGTGGAGGTTTGACAGCCGCCTAGCATTTCATCACATGGCCCGAGAGCTGCATCCGGACTGTACTGG
GTCTCTCTGGTTAGACCAGATCTGAGCCTGGGAGCTCTCTGGCTAACTAGGGAACCCACTGCTTAAGCCT
CAATAAAGCTTGCCTTGAGTGCTTCAAGTAGTGTGTGCCCGTCTGTTGTGTGACTCTGGTAACTAGAGAT
CCCTCAGACCCTTTTAGTCAGTGTGGAAAATCTCTAGCAGGGCCCGTTTAAACCCGCTGATCAGCCTCGA
CTGTGCCTTCTAGTTGCCAGCCATCTGTTGTTTGCCCCTCCCCCGTGCCTTCCTTGACCCTGGAAGGTGC
CACTCCCACTGTCCTTTCCTAATAAAATGAGGAAATTGCATCGCATTGTCTGAGTAGGTGTCATTCTATT
CTGGGGGGTGGGGTGGGGCAGGACAGCAAGGGGGAGGATTGGGAAGACAATAGCAGGCATGCTGGGGATG
CGGTGGGCTCTATGGCTTCTGAGGCGGAAAGAACCAGCTGGGGCTCTAGGGGGTATCCCC
[124 nt withheld, positions 5941-6064]
C
[91 nt withheld, positions 6066-6156]
A
[49 nt withheld, positions 6158-6206]
CCTTTGACGTTGGAGTCCACGTTCTTT
[37 nt withheld, positions 6234-6270]
ACCCTATCTCGGTCTATTCTTTTGATTTATAAGGGATTTTGCCGATTTCGGCCTATTGGTTAAAAAATGA
GCTGATTTAACAAAAATTTAACGCGAATTAATTCTGTGGAATGTGTGTCAGTTAGGGTGTGGAAAGTCCC
CAGGCTCCCCAGCAGGCAGAAGTATGCAAAGCATGCATCTCAATTAGTCAGCAACCAGGTGTGGAAAGTC
CCCAGGCTCCCCAGCAGGCAGAAGTATGCAAAGCATGCATCTCAATTAGTCAGCAACCATAGTCCCGCCC
CTAACTCCGCCCATCCCGCCCCTAACTCCGCCCAGTTCCGCCCATTCTCCGCCCCATGGCTGACTAATTT
TTTTTATTTATGCAGAGGCCGAGGCCGCCTCTGCCTCTGAGCTATTCCAGAAGTAGTGAGGAGGCTTTTT
TGGAGGCCTAGGCTTTTGCAAAAAGCTCCCGGGAGCTTGTATATCCATTTTCGGATCTGATCAGCACGTG
TTGACAATTAATCATCGGCATAGTATATCGGCATAGTATAATACGACAAGGTGAGGAACTAAACCATGGC
CAAGTTGACCAGTGCCGTTCCGGTGCTCACCGCGCGCGACGTCGCCGGAGCGGTCGAGTTCTGGACCGAC
CGGCTCGGGTTCTCCCGGGACTTCGTGGAGGACGACTTCGCCGGTGTGGTCCGGGACGACGTGACCCTGT
TCATCAGCGCGGTCCAGGACCAGGTGGTGCCGGACAACACCCTGGCCTGGGTGTGGGTGCGCGGCCTGGA
CGAGCTGTACGCCGAGTGGTCGGAGGTCGTGTCCACGAACTTCCGGGACGCCTCCGGGCCGGCCATGACC
GAGATCGGCGAGCAGCCGTGGGGGCGGGAGTTCGCCCTGCGCGACCCGGCCGGCAACTGCGTGCACTTCG
TGGCCGAGGAGCAGGACTGACACGTGCTACGAGATTTCGATTCCACCGCCGCCTTCTATGAAAGGTTGGG
CTTCGGAATCGTTTTCCGGGACGCCGGCTGGATGATCCTCCAGCGCGGGGATCTCATGCTGGAGTTCTTC
GCCCACCCCAACTTGTTTATTGCAGCTTATAATGGTTACAAATAAAGCAATAGCATCACAAATTTCACAA
ATAAAGCATTTTTTTCACTGCATTCTAGTTGTGGTTTGTCCAAACTCATCAATGTATCTTATCATGTCTG
TATACCGTCGACCTCTAGCTAGAGCTTGGCGTAATCATGGTCATAGCTGTTTCCTGTGTGAAATTGTTAT
CCGCTCACAATTCCACACAACATACGAGCCGGAAGCATAAAGTGTAAAGCCTGGGGTGCCTAATGAGTGA
GCTAACTCACATTAATTGCGTTGCGCTCACTGCCCGCTTTCCAGTCGGGAAACCTGTCGTGCCAGCTGCA
TTAATGAATCGGCCAACGCGCGGGGAGAGGCGGTTTGCGTATTGGGCGCTCTTCCGCTTCCTCGCTCACT
GACTCGCTGCGCTCGGTCGTTCGGCTGCGGCGAGCGGTATCAGCTCACTCAAAGGCGGTAATACGGTTAT
CCACAGAATCAGGGGATAACGCAGGAAAGAACATGTGAGCAAAAGGCCAGCAAAAGGCCAGGAACCGTAA
AAAGGCCGCGTTGCTGGCGTTTTTCCATAGGCTCCGCCCCCCTGACGAGCATCACAAAAATCGACGCTCA
AGTCAGAGGTGGCGAAACCCGACAGGACTATAAAGATACCAGGCGTTTCCCCCTGGAAGCTCCCTCGTGC
GCTCTCCTGTTCCGACCCTGCCGCTTACCGGATACCTGTCCGCCTTTCTCCCTTCGGGAAGCGTGGCGCT
TTCTCATAGCTCACGCTGTAGGTATCTCAGTTCGGTGTAGGTCGTTCGCTCCAAGCTGGGCTGTGTGCAC
GAACCCCCCGTTCAGCCCGACCGCTGCGCCTTATCCGGTAACTATCGTCTTGAGTCCAACCCGGTAAGAC
ACGACTTATCGCCACTGGCAGCAGCCACTGGTAACAGGATTAGCAGAGCGAGGTATGTAGGCGGTGCTAC
AGAGTTCTTGAAGTGGTGGCCTAACTACGGCTACACTAGAAGAACAGTATTTGGTATCTGCGCTCTGCTG
AAGCCAGTTACCTTCGGAAAAAGAGTTGGTAGCTCTTGATCCGGCAAACAAACCACCGCTGGTAGCGGTG
GTTTTTTTGTTTGCAAGCAGCAGATTACGCGCAGAAAAAAAGGATCTCAAGAAGATCCTTTGATCTTTTC
TACGGGGTCTGACGCTCAGTGGAACGAAAACTCACGTTAAGGGATTTTGGTCATGAGATTATCAAAAAGG
ATCTTCACCTAGATCCTTTTAAATTAAAAATGAAGTTTTAAATCAATCTAAAGTATATATGAGTAAACTT
GGTCTGACAGTTACCAATGCTTAATCAGTGAGGCACCTATCTCAGCGATCTGTCTATTTCGTTCATCCAT
AGTTGCCTGACTCCCCGTCGTGTAGATAACTACGATACGGGAGGGCTTACCATCTGGCCCCAGTGCTGCA
ATGATACCGCGAGACCCACGCTCACCGGCTCCAGATTTATCAGCAATAAACCAGCCAGCCGGAAGGGCCG
AGCGCAGAAGTGGTCCTGCAACTTTATCCGCCTCCATCCAGTCTATTAATTGTTGCCGGGAAGCTAGAGT
AAGTAGTTCGCCAGTTAATAGTTTGCGCAACGTTGTTGCCATTGCTACAGGCATCGTGGTGTCACGCTCG
TCGTTTGGTATGGCTTCATTCAGCTCCGGTTCCCAACGATCAAGGCGAGTTACATGATCCCCCATGTTGT
GCAAAAAAGCGGTTAGCTCCTTCGGTCCTCCGATCGTTGTCAGAAGTAAGTTGGCCGCAGTGTTATCACT
CATGGTTATGGCAGCACTGCATAATTCTCTTACTGTCATGCCATCCGTAAGATGCTTTTCTGTGACTGGT
GAGTACTCAACCAAGTCATTCTGAGAATAGTGTATGCGGCGACCGAGTTGCTCTTGCCCGGCGTCAATAC
GGGATAATACCGCGCCACATAGCAGAACTTTAAAAGTGCTCATCATTGGAAAACGTTCTTCGGGGCGAAA
ACTCTCAAGGATCTTACCGCTGTTGAGATCCAGTTCGATGTAACCCACTCGTGCACCCAACTGATCTTCA
GCATCTTTTACTTTCACCAGCGTTTCTGGGTGAGCAAAAACAGGAAGGCAAAATGCCGCAAAAAAGGGAA
TAAGGGCGACACGGAAATGTTGAATACTCATACTCTTCCTTTTTCAATATTATTGAAGCATTTATCAGGG
TTATTGTCTCATGAGCGGATACATATTTGAATGTATTTAGAAAAATAAACAAATAGGGGTTCCGCGCACA
TTTCCCCGAAAAGTGCCACCTGACGTCGACGGATCGGGAGATCTCCCGATCCCCTATGGTGCACTCTCAG
TACAATCTGCTCTGATGCCGCATAGTTAAGCCAGTATCTGCTCCCTGCTTGTGTGTTGGAGGTCGCTGA
